>Addgene plasmid #219981 | pOCC102-MBP-eIF4A | addgene full sequence | sequence record 436878 | Addgene NGS Result
AGCTGCCACCATTTTGTTCGCCCAGGACTCTAGCTATAGTTCTAGTGGTTGGCTACGTATACTCCGGAAT
ATTAATAGATCATGGAGATAATTAAAATGATAACCATCTCGCAAATAAATAAGTATTTTACTGTTTTCGT
AACAGTTTTGTAATAAAAAAACCTATAAATATTCCGGATTATTCATACCGTCCCACCATCGGGCGCGGAT
CGCCACCATGGGCAGCAGCCATCACCATCACCATCACAGCAGCGGCAGAATGAAAATCGAAGAAGGTAAA
CTGGTAATCTGGATTAACGGCGATAAAGGCTATAACGGTCTCGCTGAAGTCGGTAAGAAATTCGAGAAAG
ATACCGGAATTAAAGTCACCGTTGAGCATCCGGATAAACTGGAAGAGAAATTCCCACAGGTTGCGGCAAC
TGGCGATGGCCCTGACATTATCTTCTGGGCACACGACCGCTTTGGTGGCTACGCTCAATCTGGCCTGTTG
GCTGAAATCACCCCGGACAAAGCGTTCCAGGACAAGCTGTATCCGTTTACCTGGGATGCCGTACGTTACA
ACGGCAAGCTGATTGCTTACCCGATCGCTGTTGAAGCGTTATCGCTGATTTATAACAAAGATCTGCTGCC
GAACCCGCCAAAAACCTGGGAAGAGATCCCGGCGCTGGATAAAGAACTGAAAGCGAAAGGTAAGAGCGCG
CTGATGTTCAACCTGCAAGAACCGTACTTCACCTGGCCGCTGATTGCTGCTGACGGGGGTTATGCGTTCA
AGTATGAAAACGGCAAGTACGACATTAAAGACGTGGGCGTGGATAACGCTGGCGCGAAAGCGGGTCTGAC
CTTCCTGGTTGACCTGATTAAAAACAAACACATGAATGCAGACACCGATTACTCCATCGCAGAAGCTGCC
TTTAATAAAGGCGAAACAGCGATGACCATCAACGGCCCGTGGGCATGGTCCAACATCGACACCAGCAAAG
TGAATTATGGTGTAACGGTACTGCCGACCTTCAAGGGTCAACCATCCAAACCGTTCGTTGGCGTGCTGAG
CGCAGGTATTAACGCCGCCAGTCCGAACAAAGAGCTGGCAAAAGAGTTCCTCGAAAACTATCTGCTGACT
GATGAAGGTCTGGAAGCGGTTAATAAAGACAAACCGCTGGGTGCCGTAGCGCTGAAGTCTTACGAGGAAG
AGTTGGTGAAAGATCCGCGTATTGCCGCCACTATGGAAAACGCCCAGAAAGGTGAAATCATGCCGAACAT
CCCGCAGATGTCCGCTTTCTGGTATGCCGTGCGTACTGCGGTGATCAACGCCGCCAGCGGTCGTCAGACT
GTCGATGAAGCCCTGAAAGACGCGCAGACTAATTCGAGCTCGAACAACAACAACAATAACAATAACAACA
ACAGCAGCGGCAGACTGGAAGTTCTGTTCCAGGGGCCGGCGGCCGCAATGTCGGAAGGTATAACCGATAT
TGAGGAGAGTCAGATACAAACAAATTATGACAAGGTGGTTTATAAATTCGACGATATGGAATTGGACGAG
AACTTGTTGCGTGGCGTGTTTGGATATGGCTTTGAGGAGCCGTCCGCGATTCAACAGAGGGCCATAATGC
CGATTATCGAAGGACACGACGTACTGGCTCAAGCCCAAAGCGGAACGGGTAAAACAGGAACTTTTTCTAT
TGCCGCTTTGCAGCGTATCGATACCTCAGTCAAAGCCCCCCAAGCGTTGATGTTGGCGCCTACTAGAGAG
TTGGCGTTGCAGATACAAAAAGTTGTCATGGCACTCGCATTTCACATGGATATCAAAGTACACGCCTGCA
TTGGAGGAACGTCATTTGTAGAGGACGCGGAAGGACTGAGAGACGCACAGATTGTTGTCGGTACACCCGG
TCGTGTATTCGATAATATTCAACGTCGCAGATTCCGCACGGATAAGATAAAGATGTTTATTCTTGATGAG
GCTGATGAAATGCTCTCATCCGGATTTAAGGAACAAATATATCAAATTTTCACCTTGTTGCCACCAACAA
CGCAGGTGGTTCTGCTCTCCGCGACTATGCCGAATGACGTCCTGGAGGTTACCACAAAGTTCATGCGTAA
TCCTGTCCGCATCCTCGTCAAGAAAGACGAGCTTACTCTGGAAGGAATTAAACAGTTCTATGTAAATGTA
GAGGAGGAAGAATACAAGTACGAATGTCTGACTGATTTGTACGATTCAATATCCGTCACTCAAGCCGTTA
TCTTTTGCAACACTAGAAGAAAAGTTGAGGAACTGACAACAAAGCTTCGCAACGATAAGTTCACAGTCTC
TGCCATATATTCAGACTTGCCCCAACAAGAACGCGACACCATAATGAAAGAATTTAGAAGCGGTTCGTCC
AGGATTCTCATATCTACCGACTTGTTGGCCAGGGGCATTGATGTGCAGCAGGTAAGTCTCGTGATCAACT
ATGATCTGCCGGCCAACAAAGAAAACTATATACATCGTATAGGACGTGGAGGCCGTTTTGGACGCAAGGG
CGTAGCAATTAATTTCGTCACTAACGAAGACGTAGGTGCCATGAGGGAGCTTGAGAAATTTTATTCCACC
CAGATCGAAGAGCTGCCGTCAGATATTGCTACACTGTTGAATGGCGCGCCGTAATAGAAGCTTGTCGAGA
AGTACTAGAGGATCATAATCAGCCATACCACATTTGTAGAGGTTTTACTTGCTTTAAAAAACCTCCCACA
CCTCCCCCTGAACCTGAAACATAAAATGAATGCAATTGTTGTTGTTAACTTGTTTATTGCAGCTTATAAT
GGTTACAAATAAAGCAATAGCATCACAAATTTCACAAATAAAGCATTTTTTTCACTGCATTCTAGTTGTG
GTTTGTCCAAACTCATCAATGTATCTTATCATGTCTGGATCTGATCACTGCTTGAGCCTAGGAGATCCGA
ACCAGATAAGTGAAAGCCTGCATCCGCAGATCTTAATTAATAAAACACGATACATTGTTATTAGTACATT
TATTAAGCGCTAGATTCTGTGCGTTGTTGATTTACAGACAATTGTTGTACGTATTTTAATAATTCATTAA
ATTTATAATCTTTAGGGTGGTATGTTAGAGCGAAAATCAAATGATTTTCAGCGTCTTTATATCTGAATTT
AAATATTAAATCCTCAATAGATTTGTAAAATAGGTTTCGATTAGTTTCAAACAAGGGTTGTTTTTCCGAA
CCGATGGCTGGACTATCTAATGGATTTTCGCTCAACGCCACAAAACTTGCCAAATCTTGTAGCAGCAATC
TAGCTTTGTCGATATTCGTTTGTGTTTTGTTTTGTAATAAAGGTTCGACGTCGTTCAAAATATTATGCGC
TTTTGTATTTCTTTCATCACTGTCGTTAGTGTACAATTGACTCGACGTAAACACGTTAAATAACGCTTGG
ACATATTTAACATCGGGCGTGTTAGCTTTATTAGGCCGATTATCGTCGTCGTCCCAACCCTCGTCGTTAG
AAGTTGCTTCCGAAGACGATTTTGCCATAGCCACACGACGCCTATTAATTGTGTCGGCTAACACGTCCGC
GATCAAATTTGTAGTTGAGCTTTTTGGGCCTCATGGGCCTTCCGCTCACTGCCCGCTTTCCAGTCGGGAA
ACCTGTCGTGCCAGCTGCATTAACATGGTCATAGCTGTTTCCTTGCGTATTGGGCGCTCTCCGCTTCCTC
GCTCACTGACTCGCTGCGCTCGGTCGTTCGGGTAAAGCCTGGGGTGCCTAATGAGCAAAAGGCCAGCAAA
AGGCCAGGAACCGTAAAAAGGCCGCGTTGCTGGCGTTTTTCCATAGGCTCCGCCCCCCTGACGAGCATCA
CAAAAATCGACGCTCAAGTCAGAGGTGGCGAAACCCGACAGGACTATAAAGATACCAGGCGTTTCCCCCT
GGAAGCTCCCTCGTGCGCTCTCCTGTTCCGACCCTGCCGCTTACCGGATACCTGTCCGCCTTTCTCCCTT
CGGGAAGCGTGGCGCTTTCTCATAGCTCACGCTGTAGGTATCTCAGTTCGGTGTAGGTCGTTCGCTCCAA
GCTGGGCTGTGTGCACGAACCCCCCGTTCAGCCCGACCGCTGCGCCTTATCCGGTAACTATCGTCTTGAG
TCCAACCCGGTAAGACACGACTTATCGCCACTGGCAGCAGCCACTGGTAACAGGATTAGCAGAGCGAGGT
ATGTAGGCGGTGCTACAGAGTTCTTGAAGTGGTGGCCTAACTACGGCTACACTAGAAGAACAGTATTTGG
TATCTGCGCTCTGCTGAAGCCAGTTACCTTCGGAAAAAGAGTTGGTAGCTCTTGATCCGGCAAACAAACC
ACCGCTGGTAGCGGTGGTTTTTTTGTTTGCAAGCAGCAGATTACGCGCAGAAAAAAAGGATCTCAAGAAG
ATCCTTTGATCTTTTCTACGGGGTCTGACGCTCAGTGGAACGAAAACTCACGTTAAGGGATTTTGGTCAT
GAGATTATCAAAAAGGATCTTCACCTAGATCCTTTTAAATTAAAAATGAAGTTTTAAATCAATCTAAAGT
ATATATGAGTAAACTTGGTCTGACAGTTACCAATGCTTAATCAGTGAGGCACCTATCTCAGCGATCTGTC
TATTTCGTTCATCCATAGTTGCCTGACTCCCCGTCGTGTAGATAACTACGATACGGGAGGGCTTACCATC
TGGCCCCAGTGCTGCAATGATACCGCGAGAACCACGCTCACCGGCTCCAGATTTATCAGCAATAAACCAG
CCAGCCGGAAGGGCCGAGCGCAGAAGTGGTCCTGCAACTTTATCCGCCTCCATCCAGTCTATTAATTGTT
GCCGGGAAGCTAGAGTAAGTAGTTCGCCAGTTAATAGTTTGCGCAACGTTGTTGCCATTGCTACAGGCAT
CGTGGTGTCACGCTCGTCGTTTGGTATGGCTTCATTCAGCTCCGGTTCCCAACGATCAAGGCGAGTTACA
TGATCCCCCATGTTGTGCAAAAAAGCGGTTAGCTCCTTCGGTCCTCCGATCGTTGTCAGAAGTAAGTTGG
CCGCAGTGTTATCACTCATGGTTATGGCAGCACTGCATAATTCTCTTACTGTCATGCCATCCGTAAGATG
CTTTTCTGTGACTGGTGAGTACTCAACCAAGTCATTCTGAGAATAGTGTATGCGGCGACCGAGTTGCTCT
TGCCCGGCGTCAATACGGGATAATACCGCGCCACATAGCAGAACTTTAAAAGTGCTCATCATTGGAAAAC
GTTCTTCGGGGCGAAAACTCTCAAGGATCTTACCGCTGTTGAGATCCAGTTCGATGTAACCCACTCGTGC
ACCCAACTGATCTTCAGCATCTTTTACTTTCACCAGCGTTTCTGGGTGAGCAAAAACAGGAAGGCAAAAT
GCCGCAAAAAAGGGAATAAGGGCGACACGGAAATGTTGAATACTCATACTCTTCCTTTTTCAATATTATT
GAAGCATTTATCAGGGTTATTGTCTCATGAGCGGATACATATTTGAATGTATTTAGAAAAATAAACAAAT
AGGGGTTCCGCGCACATTTCCCCGAAAAGTGCCACCTAAATTGTAAGCGTTAATATTTTGTTAAAATTCG
CGTTAAATTTTTGTTAAATCAGCTCATTTTTTAACCAATAGGCCGAAATCGGCAAAATCCCTTATAAATC
AAAAGAATAGACCGAGATAGGGTTGAGTGGCCGCTACAGGGCGCTCCCATTCGCCATTCAGGCTGCGCAA
CTGTTGGGAAGGGCGTTTCGGTGCGGGCCTCTTCGCTATTACGCCAGCTGGCGAAAGGGGGATGTGCTGC
AAGGCGATTAAGTTGGGTAACGCCAGGGTTTTCCCAGTCACGACGTTGTAAAACGACGGCCAGTGAGCGC
GACGTAATACGACTCACTATAGGGCGAATTGGCGGAAGGCCGTCAAGGCCGTGACGTTAAAACTATTAAG
CCATCCAATCGACCGTTAGTCGAATCAGGACCGCTGGTGCGAGAAGCCGCGAAGTATGGCGAATGCATCG
TATAACGTGTGGAGTCCGCTCATTAGAGCGTCATGTTTAGACAAGAAAGCTACATATTTAATTGATCCCG
ATGATTTTATTGATAAATTGACCCTAACTCCATACACGGTATTCTACAATGGCGGGGTTTTGGTCAAAAT
TTCCGGACTGCGATTGTACATGCTGTTAACGGCTCCGCCCACTATTAATGAAATTAAAAATTCCAATTTT
AAAAAACGCAGCAAGAGAAACATTTGTATGAAAGAATGCGTAGAAGGAAAGAAAAATGTCGTGGACATGC
TGAACAACAAGATTAATATGCCTCCGTGTATAAAAAAAATATTGAACGATTTGAAAGAAAACAATGTACC
GCGCGGCGGTATGTACAGGAAGAGGTTTATACTAAACTGTTACATTGCAAACGTGGTTTCGTGTGCCAAG
TGTGAAAACCGATGTTTAATCAAGGCTCTGACGCATTTCTACAACCACGACTCCAAGTGTGTGGGTGAAG
TCATGCATCTTTTAATCAAATCCCAAGATGTGTATAAACCACCAAACTGCCAAAAAATGAAAACTGTGGA
CAAGCTCTGTCCGTTTGCTGGCAACTGCAAGGGTCTCAATCCTATTTGTAATTATTGAATAATAAAACAA
TTATAAATGCTAAATTTGTTTTTTATTAACGATACAAACCAAACGCAACAAGAACATTTGTAGTATTATC
TATAATTGAAAACGCGTAGTTATAATCGCTGAGGTAATATTTAAAATCATTTTCAAATGATTCACAGTTA
ATTTGCGACAATATAATTTTATTTTCACATAAACTAGACGCCTTGTCGTCTTCTTCTTCGTATTCCTTCT
CTTTTTCATTTTTCTCCTCATAAAAATTAACATAGTTATTATCGTATCCATATATGTATCTATCGTATAG
AGTAAATTTTTTGTTGTCATAAATATATATGTCTTTTTTAATGGGGTGTATAGTACCGCTGCGCATAGTT
TTTCTGTAATTTACAACAGTGCTATTTTCTGGTAGTTCTTCGGAGTGTGTTGCTTTAATTATTAAATTTA
TATAATCAATGAATTTGGGATCGTCGGTTTTGTACAATATGTTGCCGGCATAGTACGCAGCTTCTTCTAG
TTCAATTACACCATTTTTTAGCAGCACCGGATTAACATAACTTTCCAAAATGTTGTACGAACCGTTAAAC
AAAAACAGTTCACCTCCCTTTTCTATACTATTGTCTGCGAGCAGTTGTTTGTTGTTAAAAATAACAGCCA
TTGTAATGAGACGCACAAACTAATATCACA
Features (pLannotate 1.2.2; 17 found; start..end, strand, type, name):
     79..170     +  promoter       polyhedrin promoter: polh from Autographa californica; promoter for the baculovirus polyhedrin gene
    230..247     +  CDS            7xHis (fragment): 6xHis affinity tag
    260..1360    +  CDS            MBP: maltose binding protein from E. coli; malE (mutated); This version of the gene does not encode a signal sequence, so MBP will remain in the cytosol.
   1448..2632    +  CDS            TIF1: IF4A_YEAST - Also known as TIF41A. Experimental evidence at protein level: Swiss-Prot protein existence level 1. ATP-dependent RNA helicase which is a subunit of the eIF4F complex involved in cap recognition and is required for mRNA binding to ribosome. In the current model of translation initiation, eIF4A unwinds RNA secondary structures in the 5'-UTR of mRNAs which is necessary to allow efficient binding of the small ribosomal subunit, and subsequent scanning for the initiator codon. From Saccharomyces cerevisiae (strain ATCC 204508 / S288c) (Baker's yeast).
   2671..2754    +  CDS            large T antigen (fragment): large T antigen from SV40 (simian virus 40)
   2777..2911    +  polyA_signal   SV40 poly(A) signal: SV40 polyadenylation signal
   2984..3356    +  3'UTR          polyhedrin 3' UTR: 3' UTR from the Autographa californica nucleopolyhedrovirus polyhedrin gene (Suzuki et al., 2006)
   3616..3663    -  CDS            lacI (fragment): lac repressor; lacI; The lac repressor binds to the lac operator to inhibit transcription in E. coli. This inhibition can be relieved by adding lactose or isopropyl-β-D-thiogalactopyranoside (IPTG).
   3700..3740    -  rep_origin     RSF ori (fragment): Plasmids containing the RSF 1030 origin of replication can be propagated in E. coli cells that contain additional plasmids with compatible origins.
   3818..4406    -  rep_origin     ori: high-copy-number ColE1/pMB1/pBR322/pUC origin of replication
   4577..5437    -  CDS            AmpR: β-lactamase; bla; confers resistance to ampicillin, carbenicillin, and related antibiotics
   5438..5542    -  promoter       AmpR promoter: bla
   5568..5699    -  rep_origin     M13 ori (fragment): M13 bacteriophage origin of replication; arrow indicates direction of (+) strand synthesis
   5720..5876    -  CDS            lacZα (fragment): LacZα fragment of β-galactosidase; lacZ fragment
   5885..5903    +  promoter       T7 promoter: promoter for bacteriophage T7 RNA polymerase
   6006..6635    +  CDS            LEF-2: LEF2_NPVAC - Experimental evidence at protein level: Swiss-Prot protein existence level 1. Plays an essential role in viral DNA replication. Does not seem to participate in the initiation step but is rather important for the amplification of DNA. Also required for expression from the vp39 and polh promoters. From Autographa californica nuclear polyhedrosis virus (AcMNPV).
   6676..7281    +  CDS            ORF603: baculovirus ORF603 protein
