[The description below was written by a language model from this plasmid's Addgene catalogue record and pLannotate feature annotations shown in this document.]
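Description:
pOCC102-MBP-eIF4A is an insect-cell expression plasmid built on the pOCC102 backbone and designed for producing recombinant budding yeast eIF4A for protein purification. It is maintained in E. coli through a high-copy ColE1/pUC-type origin and selected with ampicillin via the β-lactamase gene. The annotation also picks up short remnants of an M13 origin, lacZα, lacI and an RSF origin, along with a T7 promoter, which appear to be backbone vestiges rather than functional parts of the expression cassette.

The payload is driven by the polyhedrin promoter of Autographa californica nucleopolyhedrovirus, a very strong late baculoviral promoter. Downstream lies a single fusion reading frame: an N-terminal His tag, a cytosolic form of E. coli maltose-binding protein lacking its signal sequence, and then the S. cerevisiae TIF1 coding sequence. TIF1 encodes eIF4A, the ATP-dependent RNA helicase of the eIF4F complex that unwinds 5′ UTR structure during translation initiation. According to the depositor, MBP can be removed with 3C protease, implying a cleavage site in the linker between MBP and eIF4A, although this site is not annotated in the feature table. The cassette ends with an SV40 polyadenylation signal and the polyhedrin 3′ UTR.

The expression unit is flanked by baculoviral sequences: LEF-2 and ORF603 upstream, and the polyhedrin 3′ region downstream. This arrangement is typical of transfer vectors that recombine with baculovirus genomic DNA at the polyhedrin locus to generate recombinant virus, though the record does not state the method. The dual His and MBP tags allow affinity capture and may aid solubility, with protease cleavage then releasing eIF4A.
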