Addgene plasmid #219981: pOCC102-MBP-eIF4A
Purpose: eIF4A protein purification
Depositing lab: Simon Alberti. Depositing organization: Biotechnology Center (BIOTEC) of the Technische Universitaet Dresden.
Backbone
  Vector backbone: pOCC102
  Vector type: Insect Expression
Growth in bacteria
  Bacterial resistance: Ampicillin, 100 μg/mL
  Growth temperature: 37°C
  Growth strain: DH5alpha
  Copy number: High Copy
Gene/Insert
  Gene/Insert name: eIF4A
  Species: S. cerevisiae (budding yeast)
  Entrez Gene: TIF1 (a.k.a. YKR059W)
  Tag / fusion protein: 6xHis-MBP (N terminal on insert)
  Cloning method: Restriction Enzyme; 5′ cloning site Unknown (unknown if destroyed)
Terms and licenses: Academic/Nonprofit Terms; Industry Terms: Not Available to Industry
Depositor comments: MBP can be cleaved with 3C-protease
How to cite: pOCC102-MBP-eIF4A was a gift from Simon Alberti (Addgene plasmid # 219981 ; http://n2t.net/addgene:219981 ; RRID:Addgene_219981)
